>Addgene plasmid #67392 | pDEST47-ARF4-GFP | addgene partial sequence | sequence record 118982 | GFPfusionREV 5'-CTCCACTGACAGAAAATTTG-3'
AGAATTGGGACAACTCCAGTGAAAAGTTCTTCTCCTTTGCTAGCCATTCTAGATCGAACCACTTTGTACA
AGAAAGCTGGGTCACGTTTTGAAAGCTCATTTGACAGCCAGTCAAGTCCTTCATACAGACCAGTTCCTTG
TGTTGCACAAGTGGCTTGAACATACCATGTTCTGTTACGAAGAGACTGAAGCCCTAGTTTATCTGTCATT
TCACTGATGGCAATAGCATTTGGCAAATCCTGTTTGTTTGCAAAAGGTAGCAGCACTGCATCTCTCAATT
CATCTACCAGAAGCATTTTCTGCAGCTCATCTGCTACTTCCTGAATTCTTTCACGATCGTTGCTATCTAC
CACAAAAATAAGACCCTGGGTATTCTGGAAGTAATGCTTCCAGAGAGGCCTAATTCTATCTTGACCACCA
ACATCCCATACTGTGAAACAAATGTTCTTATATTCTACTGTTTCCGCATTAAAACCAATGGTAGGAATGG
TGGTGACTATCTCCCCTAACTTCAGTTTATACAGAATGGTTGTCTTGCCAGCAGCATCCAATCCAACCAT
CAAAATGCGCATCTGCTTCTTGCCAAATAGTCGGGAGAAGAGGGAGGAGATAGTGAGGCCCATGGTTCTA
TCTCCTTCTAAGCCTGCTTTTTTGTACAAACTTGTTTGATCAAGCTTAACTAGCCAGCTTGGGTCTCCCT
ATAGTGAGTCGTATTAATTTCGATAAGCCAGTAAGCAGTGGGTTCTCTAGTTAGCCAGAGAGCTCTGCTT
ATATAGACCTCCCACCGTACACGCCTACCGCCCATTTGCGTCAATGGGGCGGAGTTGTTACGACATTTTG
GAAAGTCCCGTTGATTTTGGTGCCAAAACAAACTCCCATTGACGTCAATGGGGTGGAGACTTGGAAATCC
CCGTGAGTCAAACCGCTATCCACGCCCATTGATGTACTGCCAAAACCGCATCACCATGGTAATAGCGATG
ACTAATA
