[The description below was written by a language model from this plasmid's Addgene catalogue record.]
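Description:
pDEST47-ARF4-GFP is a mammalian expression plasmid built on the commercial Gateway destination vector pcDNA-DEST47. It drives production of human ARF4, a small GTPase of the ARF family, fused at its C terminus to GFP. The ARF4 open reading frame was transferred by Gateway recombination from a donor clone lacking a stop codon, so translation reads through from the insert into the GFP coding sequence supplied by the backbone. Transcription is controlled by the CMV promoter, a strong constitutive promoter in most mammalian cell lines. The plasmid is maintained in E. coli as a high-copy replicon under ampicillin selection. It also carries a neomycin resistance marker, so transfected mammalian cells can be selected with G418 to obtain stable lines. No feature table accompanies the record, so details such as the origin of replication, polyadenylation signals and the recombination scars flanking the insert are not stated.

An important caveat is that the ARF4 insert is not wild type. It carries three amino-acid substitutions, V53A, L123P and M134I, which arose unintentionally during PCR and were inherited from the parent entry clone. The record does not say whether these changes affect nucleotide binding, localisation or activity of the protein, so results obtained with this construct should be interpreted with that uncertainty in mind.

The plasmid belongs to a deposited toolbox of constructs for expressing or knocking down human ARF, ARL and SAR family GTPases. Its stated purpose is mammalian expression of GFP-tagged ARF4, and the fluorescent tag makes it suitable for following the fusion protein in cells by fluorescence microscopy.
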