Addgene plasmid #67392: pDEST47-ARF4-GFP
Purpose: Mammalian expression of hArf4 with C-term GFP tag
Depositing lab: Richard Kahn. Depositing organization: Emory University. Publication: Tool box: Plasmids for the expression or knockdown of human ARF Family GTPases (ARF/ARL/SAR) and their co-expression in bacteria with N-myristoyltransferases. Kerr SC, Kahn RA. Cell Logist. 2015 Sep 21;5(3):e1090523. doi: 10.1080/21592799.2015.1090523. eCollection 2015 Jul-Sep. PubMed 27057421.
Backbone
  Vector backbone: pcDNA-DEST47
  Backbone manufacturer: Life Technologies
  Vector type: Mammalian Expression
  Selectable markers: Neomycin (select with G418)
Growth in bacteria
  Bacterial resistance: Ampicillin, 100 μg/mL
  Growth temperature: 37°C
  Growth strain: DH5alpha
  Copy number: High Copy
Gene/Insert
  Gene/Insert name: ARF4 (alt name: pRK3n-D47)
  Species: H. sapiens (human)
  Mutation: V53A, L123P and M134I mutations were unintended PCR-generated artifacts
  Entrez Gene: ARF4 (a.k.a. ARF2)
  Promoter: CMV
  Tag / fusion protein: GFP (C terminal on backbone)
  Cloning method: Gateway Cloning
  Sequencing primers: 5′ CMV-F; 3′ GFP-R
Terms and licenses: Academic/Nonprofit Terms; Industry Terms: Not Available to Industry
Depositor comments: Please note that this plasmid contains the V53A, L123P and M134I mutations in ARF4 from the parent vector pDONR221-ARF4-no stop (Addgene plasmid # 67311). These mutations were unintentionally introduced during PCR.
How to cite: pDEST47-ARF4-GFP was a gift from Richard Kahn (Addgene plasmid # 67392 ; http://n2t.net/addgene:67392 ; RRID:Addgene_67392)
